Addgene plasmid #222429: pcDNA3-PM-deltaCKAR
Purpose: FRET-based reporter for monitoring deltaPKC activity at the plasma membrane in cells.
Depositing lab: Alexandra Newton. Depositing organization: University of California, San Diego (UCSD). Publication: Protein kinase C {delta}-specific activity reporter reveals agonist-evoked nuclear activity controlled by Src family of kinases. Kajimoto T, Sawamura S, Tohyama Y, Mori Y, Newton AC. J Biol Chem. 2010 Dec 31. 285(53):41896-910. 10.1074/jbc.M110.184028 PubMed 20959447.
Backbone
  Vector backbone: pcDNA3
  Backbone manufacturer: Invitrogen
  Backbone size w/o insert (bp): 5292
  Total vector size (bp): 7392
  Vector type: Mammalian Expression
Growth in bacteria
  Bacterial resistance: Ampicillin, 100 μg/mL
  Growth temperature: 37°C
  Growth strain: DH5alpha
  Growth instructions: Ampicillin concentration at 100 µg/mL.
  Copy number: Unknown
Gene/Insert
  Gene/Insert name: Plasma membrane delta-selective C kinase activity reporter (alt name: PM-dCKAR)
  Species: Synthetic
  Insert size (bp): 2100
  Tag / fusion protein: CFP (N terminal on insert); YFP (C terminal on insert)
  Cloning method: Restriction Enzyme; 5′ cloning site HindIII (unknown if destroyed); 3′ cloning site XbaI (unknown if destroyed)
  Sequencing primers: 5′ T7; 3′ Sp6
Terms and licenses: Academic/Nonprofit Terms; Industry Terms: Not Available to Industry
How to cite: pcDNA3-PM-deltaCKAR was a gift from Alexandra Newton (Addgene plasmid # 222429 ; http://n2t.net/addgene:222429 ; RRID:Addgene_222429)
