[The description below was written by a language model from this plasmid's Addgene catalogue record and pLannotate feature annotations shown in this document.]
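Description:
pcDNA3-PM-deltaCKAR is a mammalian expression plasmid built on the pcDNA3 backbone that encodes a genetically encoded FRET reporter for protein kinase C delta activity at the plasma membrane. It is propagated in E. coli through a high-copy ColE1/pUC-type origin with ampicillin selection (AmpR/bla), and also carries an f1 origin. For mammalian cells, an SV40 early promoter drives a neomycin phosphotransferase (neo) cassette terminated by an SV40 poly(A) signal, which would allow G418 selection of stable transfectants. Short annotated fragments of lacI, the lac promoter/operator, ble, bom and an HIV-1 LTR appear to be backbone remnants or incidental matches rather than functional parts.

The roughly 2.1 kb synthetic insert, cloned between HindIII and XbaI, is transcribed from the CMV immediate-early enhancer and promoter and terminated by the bGH poly(A) signal, with flanking T7 and SP6 promoters that serve as sequencing primer sites. The annotated reading frame runs from CFP at the N terminus, through a fragment of yeast RAD53, to the yellow fluorescent protein mCitrine at the C terminus. In C kinase activity reporters of this design, the Rad53-derived portion supplies a phosphopeptide-binding FHA domain that engages a kinase substrate sequence once it is phosphorylated, altering the conformation of the protein and hence the energy transfer between the cyan and yellow fluorophores. The delta-selective substrate sequence and the plasma-membrane targeting motif implied by the name are not annotated separately in the feature table, and the record does not state their identity. The construct is used for live-cell imaging of PKC delta signalling specifically at the plasma membrane.
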