Features (pLannotate 1.2.2; 23 found; start..end, strand, type, name):
      1..589     +  rep_origin     ori: high-copy-number ColE1/pMB1/pBR322/pUC origin of replication
    772..864     +  CDS            lacI (fragment): lac repressor; lacI; The lac repressor binds to the lac operator to inhibit transcription in E. coli. This inhibition can be relieved by adding lactose or isopropyl-β-D-thiogalactopyranoside (IPTG).
    877..898     +  protein_bind   CAP binding site: CAP binding activates transcription in the presence of cAMP. E. coli catabolite activator protein
    913..943     +  promoter       lac promoter: promoter for the E. coli lac operon
    951..967     +  protein_bind   lac operator: The lac repressor binds to the lac operator to inhibit transcription in E. coli. This inhibition can be relieved by adding lactose or isopropyl-β-D-thiogalactopyranoside (IPTG). lac repressor encoded by lacI
   1040..1161    -  polyA_signal   SV40 poly(A) signal: SV40 polyadenylation signal
   1156..1314    -  CDS            ble (fragment): BLE_KLEPN - Experimental evidence at protein level: Swiss-Prot protein existence level 1. Binding protein with a strong affinity to the bleomycin family of antibiotics. Binds to CL990; an antimitotic-antibiotic compound. From Klebsiella pneumoniae.
   1338..2129    -  CDS            neo: KKA2_KLEPN - Also known as kan, nptII. Experimental evidence at protein level: Swiss-Prot protein existence level 1. Resistance to kanamycin, neomycin, paromomycin, ribostamycin, butirosin and gentamicin B. From Klebsiella pneumoniae.
   2196..2525    -  promoter       SV40 promoter: SV40 enhancer and early promoter
   2539..2967    -  rep_origin     f1 ori (sequence partly withheld): f1 bacteriophage origin of replication; arrow indicates direction of (+) strand synthesis
   2988..3009    -  promoter       SV40 promoter (fragment): SV40 enhancer and early promoter
   3013..3237    -  polyA_signal   bGH poly(A) signal: bovine growth hormone polyadenylation signal
   3263..3281    +  promoter       SP6 promoter: promoter for bacteriophage SP6 RNA polymerase
   3300..4016    -  CDS            mCitrine: mCitrine is a basic (constitutively fluorescent) yellow fluorescent protein published in 2001, derived from Aequorea victoria.
   4104..4580    -  CDS            RAD53 (fragment): RAD53_YEAST - Also known as MEC2, SAD1, SPK1. Experimental evidence at protein level: Swiss-Prot protein existence level 1. Controls S-phase checkpoint as well as G1 and G2 DNA damage checkpoints. Phosphorylates proteins on serine, threonine, and tyrosine. Prevents entry into anaphase and mitotic exit after DNA damage via regulation of the Polo kinase CDC5. Seems to be involved in the phosphorylation of RPH1. From Saccharomyces cerevisiae (strain ATCC 204508 / S288c) (Baker's yeast).
   4590..5304    -  CDS            CFP (fragment): cyan variant of GFP mammalian codon-optimized
   5345..5363    -  promoter       T7 promoter: promoter for bacteriophage T7 RNA polymerase
   5379..5412    -  LTR            5' LTR (truncated) (fragment): truncated 5' long terminal repeat (LTR) from HIV-1
   5408..5611    -  promoter       CMV promoter: human cytomegalovirus (CMV) immediate early promoter
   5612..5991    -  enhancer       CMV enhancer: human cytomegalovirus immediate early enhancer
   6146..6198    +  misc_feature   bom (fragment): basis of mobility region from pBR322
   6257..6361    +  promoter       AmpR promoter: bla
   6362..7222    +  CDS            AmpR: β-lactamase; bla; confers resistance to ampicillin, carbenicillin, and related antibiotics
>Addgene plasmid #222429 | pcDNA3-PM-deltaCKAR | addgene full sequence | sequence record 454232 | Addgene NGS Result
TTGAGATCCTTTTTTTCTGCGCGTAATCTGCTGCTTGCAAACAAAAAAACCACCGCTACCAGCGGTGGTT
TGTTTGCCGGATCAAGAGCTACCAACTCTTTTTCCGAAGGTAACTGGCTTCAGCAGAGCGCAGATACCAA
ATACTGTTCTTCTAGTGTAGCCGTAGTTAGGCCACCACTTCAAGAACTCTGTAGCACCGCCTACATACCT
CGCTCTGCTAATCCTGTTACCAGTGGCTGCTGCCAGTGGCGATAAGTCGTGTCTTACCGGGTTGGACTCA
AGACGATAGTTACCGGATAAGGCGCAGCGGTCGGGCTGAACGGGGGGTTCGTGCACACAGCCCAGCTTGG
AGCGAACGACCTACACCGAACTGAGATACCTACAGCGTGAGCTATGAGAAAGCGCCACGCTTCCCGAAGG
GAGAAAGGCGGACAGGTATCCGGTAAGCGGCAGGGTCGGAACAGGAGAGCGCACGAGGGAGCTTCCAGGG
GGAAACGCCTGGTATCTTTATAGTCCTGTCGGGTTTCGCCACCTCTGACTTGAGCGTCGATTTTTGTGAT
GCTCGTCAGGGGGGCGGAGCCTATGGAAAAACGCCAGCAACGCGGCCTTTTTACGGTTCCTGGCCTTTTG
CTGGCCTTTTGCTCACATGTTCTTTCCTGCGTTATCCCCTGATTCTGTGGATAACCGTATTACCGCCTTT
GAGTGAGCTGATACCGCTCGCCGCAGCCGAACGACCGAGCGCAGCGAGTCAGTGAGCGAGGAAGCGGAAG
AGCGCCCAATACGCAAACCGCCTCTCCCCGCGCGTTGGCCGATTCATTAATGCAGCTGGCACGACAGGTT
TCCCGACTGGAAAGCGGGCAGTGAGCGCAACGCAATTAATGTGAGTTAGCTCACTCATTAGGCACCCCAG
GCTTTACACTTTATGCTTCCGGCTCGTATGTTGTGTGGAATTGTGAGCGGATAACAATTTCACACAGGAA
ACAGCTATGACCATGATTACGCCAAGCTCTAGCTAGAGGTCGACGGTATACAGACATGATAAGATACATT
GATGAGTTTGGACAAACCACAACTAGAATGCAGTGAAAAAAATGCTTTATTTGTGAAATTTGTGATGCTA
TTGCTTTATTTGTAACCATTATAAGCTGCAATAAACAAGTTGGGGTGGGCGAAGAACTCCAGCATGAGAT
CCCCGCGCTGGAGGATCATCCAGCCGGCGTCCCGGAAAACGATTCCGAAGCCCAACCTTTCATAGAAGGC
GGCGGTGGAATCGAAATCTCGTGATGGCAGGTTGGGCGTCGCTTGGTCGGTCATTTCGAACCCCAGAGTC
CCGCTCAGAAGAACTCGTCAAGAAGGCGATAGAAGGCGATGCGCTGCGAATCGGGAGCGGCGATACCGTA
AAGCACGAGGAAGCGGTCAGCCCATTCGCCGCCAAGCTCTTCAGCAATATCACGGGTAGCCAACGCTATG
TCCTGATAGCGGTCCGCCACACCCAGCCGGCCACAGTCGATGAATCCAGAAAAGCGGCCATTTTCCACCA
TGATATTCGGCAAGCAGGCATCGCCATGGGTCACGACGAGATCCTCGCCGTCGGGCATGCGCGCCTTGAG
CCTGGCGAACAGTTCGGCTGGCGCGAGCCCCTGATGCTCTTCGTCCAGATCATCCTGATCGACAAGACCG
GCTTCCATCCGAGTACGTGCTCGCTCGATGCGATGTTTCGCTTGGTGGTCGAATGGGCAGGTAGCCGGAT
CAAGCGTATGCAGCCGCCGCATTGCATCAGCCATGATGGATACTTTCTCGGCAGGAGCAAGGTGAGATGA
CAGGAGATCCTGCCCCGGCACTTCGCCCAATAGCAGCCAGTCCCTTCCCGCTTCAGTGACAACGTCGAGC
ACAGCTGCGCAAGGAACGCCCGTCGTGGCCAGCCACGATAGCCGCGCTGCCTCGTCCTGCAGTTCATTCA
GGGCACCGGACAGGTCGGTCTTGACAAAAAGAACCGGGCGCCCCTGCGCTGACAGCCGGAACACGGCGGC
ATCAGAGCAGCCGATTGTCTGTTGTGCCCAGTCATAGCCGAATAGCCTCTCCACCCAAGCGGCCGGAGAA
CCTGCGTGCAATCCATCTTGTTCAATCATGCGAAACGATCCTCATCCTGTCTCTTGATCAGATCCGAAAA
TGGATATACAAGCTCCCGGGAGCTTTTTGCAAAAGCCTAGGCCTCCAAAAAAGCCTCCTCACTACTTCTG
GAATAGCTCAGAGGCAGAGGCGGCCTCGGCCTCTGCATAAATAAAAAAAATTAGTCAGCCATGGGGCGGA
GAATGGGCGGAACTGGGCGGAGTTAGGGGCGGGATGGGCGGAGTTAGGGGCGGGACTATGGTTGCTGACT
AATTGAGATGCATGCTTTGCATACTTCTGCCTGCTGGGGAGCCTGGGGACTTTCCACACCTGGTTGCTGA
CTAATTGAGATGCATGCTTTGCATACTTCTGCCTGCTGGGGAGCCTGGGGACTTTCCACACCCTAACTGA
CACACATTCCACAGAATTAATTCGCGTTAAATTTTTGTTAAATCAGCTCATTTTTTAACCAATAGGCCGA
AATCGGCAAAATCCCTTATAAATCAAAAGAATAGACCGAGATAGGGT
[37 nt withheld, positions 2638-2674]
AAAGAACGTGGACTCCAACGTCAAAGG
[49 nt withheld, positions 2702-2750]
T
[91 nt withheld, positions 2752-2842]
G
[124 nt withheld, positions 2844-2967]
GGGGATACCCCCTAGAGCCCCAGCTGGTTCTTTCCGCCTCAGAAGCCATAGAGCCCACCGCATCCCCAGC
ATGCCTGCTATTGTCTTCCCAATCCTCCCCCTTGCTGTCCTGCCCCACCCCACCCCCCAGAATAGAATGA
CACCTACTCAGACAATGCGATGCAATTTCCTCATTTTATTAGGAAAGGACAGTGGGAGTGGCACCTTCCA
GGGTCAAGGAAGGCACGGGGGAGGGGCAAACAACAGATGGCTGGCAACTAGAAGGCACAGTCGAGGCTGA
TCAGCGAGCTCTAGCATTTAGGTGACACTATAGAATAGGGCCCTCTAGATTACTTGTACAGCTCGTCCAT
GCCGTGAGTGATCCCGGCGGCGGTCACGAACTCCAGCAGGACCATGTGATCGCGCTTCTCGTTGGGGTCT
TTGCTCAGCTTGGACTGGTAGCTCAGGTAGTGGTTGTCGGGCAGCAGCACGGGGCCGTCGCCGATGGGGG
TGTTCTGCTGGTAGTGGTCGGCGAGCTGCACGCTGCCGTCCTCGATGTTGTGGCGGATCTTGAAGTTCAC
CTTGATGCCGTTCTTCTGCTTGTCGGCCATGATATAGACGTTGTGGCTGTTGTAGTTGTACTCCAGCTTG
TGCCCCAGGATGTTGCCGTCCTCCTTGAAGTCGATGCCCTTCAGCTCGATGCGGTTCACCAGGGTGTCGC
CCTCGAACTTCACCTCGGCGCGGGTCTTGTAGTTGCCGTCGTCCTTGAAGAAGATGGTGCGCTCCTGGAC
GTAGCCTTCGGGCATGGCGGACTTGAAGAAGTCGTGCTGCTTCATGTGGTCGGGGTAGCGGGCGAAGCAC
ATCAGGCCGTAGCCGAAGGTGGTCACGAGGGTGGGCCAGGGCACGGGCAGCTTGCCGGTGGTGCAGATGA
ACTTCAGGGTCAGCTTGCCGTAGGTGGCATCGCCCTCGCCCTCGCCGGACACGCTGAACTTGTGGCCGTT
TACGTCGCCGTCCAGCTCGACCAGGATGGGCACCACCCCGGTGAACAGCTCCTCGCCCTTGCTCACGAGA
ATTCCACCAGATCCACCCCGCACCTGTCGGAGCTGCCCAATAGCGAAGGTGCTACGGCTGGACACACCCC
GACCTCCGGATCCTCCTAACTTTTTCACCAAATCTTTTTCTTCGGCTGTTTGCTTAAGTACTACTCTTTG
TTCTTGTAACATACCTAATCCCTCGTTAAACAGACCTGTAGTATCGTTAATTTCCACTTTAAAGCCAATG
ACAAATTTATTGTTTTTATCCCAAATGATCTTGATTTCATCTCCGTCTTGTAAAAGGAATTTCGTACCCT
GTATCATGCGGTTATTATTTAAATAGCTCACGTTAGTTCCGGTGTGGCAATACCAAATATCATCTAAACC
TTGTGCCGGAGATTCATACATGCTTTTGCCTACAGCATGCCTCTTTTTGAAAATGAAGCAATGAACTCGA
GACAACCTACTGTCTTCAATTTTACAATTGCAATCCTCGGATCTACCAATGAAAAATGGATTCACACCTT
GCTGAATCTCCAGGCTTTCTTGAATAATGCTGTCAGGCAATGGTTTTAAAGTTAAAAACCTACCATTACC
CTTGGTACCAGCCTTGTACAGCTCGTCCATGCCGTGAGTGATCCCGGCGGCGGTCACGAACTCCAGCAGG
ACCATGTGATCGCGCTTCTCGTTGGGGTCTTTGCTCAGGGCGGACTGGGTGCTCAGGTAGTGGTTGTCGG
GCAGCAGCACGGGGCCGTCGCCGATGGGGGTGTTCTGCTGGTAGTGGTCGGCGAGCTGCACGCTGCCGTC
CTCGATGTTGTGGCGGATCTTGAAGTGGGCCTTGATGCCGTTCTTCTGCTTGTCGGCGGTGATATAGACG
TTGTGGCTGATGTAGTTGTACTCCAGCTTGTGCCCCAGGATGTTGCCGTCCTCCTTGAAGTCGATGCCCT
TCAGCTCGATGCGGTTCACCAGGGTGTCGCCCTCGAACTTCACCTCGGCGCGGGTCTTGTAGTTGCCGTC
GTCCTTGAAGAAGATGGTACGCTCCTGGACGTAGCCTTCGGGCATGGCGGACTTGAAGAAGTCGTGCTGC
TTCATGTGGTCGGGGTAGCGGCTGAAGCACTGCACGCCCCAGGTCAGGGTGGTCACGAGGGTGGGCCAGG
GCACGGGCAGCTTGCCGGTGGTGCAGATGAACTTCAGGGTCAGCTTGCCGTAGGTGGCATCGCCCTCGCC
CTCGCCGGACACGCTGAACCTGTGGCCGTTTACGTCGCCGTCCAGCTCGACCAGGATGGGCACCACCCCG
GTGAACAGCTCCTCGCCCTTGCTCACCTTCGACTTGATACAACCCATGGTGGCGAAGCTTGGGTCTCCCT
ATAGTGAGTCGTATTAATTTCGATAAGCCAGTAAGCAGTGGGTTCTCTAGTTAGCCAGAGAGCTCTGCTT
ATATAGACCTCCCACCGTACACGCCTACCGCCCATTTGCGTCAATGGGGCGGAGTTGTTACGACATTTTG
GAAAGTCCCGTTGATTTTGGTGCCAAAACAAACTCCCATTGACGTCAATGGGGTGGAGACTTGGAAATCC
CCGTGAGTCAAACCGCTATCCACGCCCATTGATGTACTGCCAAAACCGCATCACCATGGTAATAGCGATG
ACTAATACGTAGATGTACTGCCAAGTAGGAAAGTCCCATAAGGTCATGTACTGGGCATAATGCCAGGCGG
GCCATTTACCGTCATTGACGTCAATAGGGGGCGTACTTGGCATATGATACACTTGATGTACTGCCAAGTG
GGCAGTTTACCGTAAATACTCCACCCATTGACGTCAATGGAAAGTCCCTATTGGCGTTACTATGGGAACA
TACGTCATTATTGACGTCAATGGGCGGGGGTCGTTGGGCGGTCAGCCAGGCGGGCCATTTACCGTAAGTT
ATGTAACGCGGAACTCCATATATGGGCTATGAACTAATGACCCCGTAATTGATTACTATTAATAACTAGT
CAATAATCAATGTCAACGCGTATATCTGGCCCGTACATCGCGAAGCAGCGCAAAACGCCTAACCCTAAGC
AGATTCTTCATGCAATTGTCGGTCAAGCCTTGCCTTGTTGTAGCTTAAATTTTGCTCGCGCACTACTCAG
CGACCTCCAACACACAAGCAGGGAGCAGATACTGGCTTAACTATGCGGCATCAGAGCAGATTGTACTGAG
AGTGCACCATAGGGGATCGGGAGATCTCCCGATCCGTCGACGTCAGGTGGCACTTTTCGGGGAAATGTGC
GCGGAACCCCTATTTGTTTATTTTTCTAAATACATTCAAATATGTATCCGCTCATGAGACAATAACCCTG
ATAAATGCTTCAATAATATTGAAAAAGGAAGAGTATGAGTATTCAACATTTCCGTGTCGCCCTTATTCCC
TTTTTTGCGGCATTTTGCCTTCCTGTTTTTGCTCACCCAGAAACGCTGGTGAAAGTAAAAGATGCTGAAG
ATCAGTTGGGTGCACGAGTGGGTTACATCGAACTGGATCTCAACAGCGGTAAGATCCTTGAGAGTTTTCG
CCCCGAAGAACGTTTTCCAATGATGAGCACTTTTAAAGTTCTGCTATGTGGCGCGGTATTATCCCGTATT
GACGCCGGGCAAGAGCAACTCGGTCGCCGCATACACTATTCTCAGAATGACTTGGTTGAGTACTCACCAG
TCACAGAAAAGCATCTTACGGATGGCATGACAGTAAGAGAATTATGCAGTGCTGCCATAACCATGAGTGA
TAACACTGCGGCCAACTTACTTCTGACAACGATCGGAGGACCGAAGGAGCTAACCGCTTTTTTGCACAAC
ATGGGGGATCATGTAACTCGCCTTGATCGTTGGGAACCGGAGCTGAATGAAGCCATACCAAACGACGAGC
GTGACACCACGATGCCTGTAGCAATGGCAACAACGTTGCGCAAACTATTAACTGGCGAACTACTTACTCT
AGCTTCCCGGCAACAATTAATAGACTGGATGGAGGCGGATAAAGTTGCAGGACCACTTCTGCGCTCGGCC
CTTCCGGCTGGCTGGTTTATTGCTGATAAATCTGGAGCCGGTGAGCGTGGGTCTCGCGGTATCATTGCAG
CACTGGGGCCAGATGGTAAGCCCTCCCGTATCGTAGTTATCTACACGACGGGGAGTCAGGCAACTATGGA
TGAACGAAATAGACAGATCGCTGAGATAGGTGCCTCACTGATTAAGCATTGGTAACTGTCAGACCAAGTT
TACTCATATATACTTTAGATTGATTTAAAACTTCATTTTTAATTTAAAAGGATCTAGGTGAAGATCCTTT
TTGATAATCTCATGACCAAAATCCCTTAACGTGAGTTTTCGTTCCACTGAGCGTCAGACCCCGTAGAAAA
GATCAAAGGATCTTC
